Addgene plasmid #73110: JAM1-CD4d3+4-bio
Purpose: EXPRESs plasmid for human erythrocyte surface proteins encoding JAM1 with rat CD4d3+4-bio
Depositing lab: Gavin Wright. Depositing organization: Wellcome Sanger Institute. Publication: Basigin is a receptor essential for erythrocyte invasion by Plasmodium falciparum. Crosnier C, Bustamante LY, Bartholdson SJ, Bei AK, Theron M, Uchikawa M, Mboup S, Ndir O, Kwiatkowski DP, Duraisingh MT, Rayner JC, Wright GJ. Nature. 2011 Nov 9;480(7378):534-7. doi: 10.1038/nature10606. PubMed 22080952.
Backbone
  Vector backbone: pTT3
  Backbone manufacturer: Yves Durocher, NRC
  Backbone size w/o insert (bp): 6000
  Total vector size (bp): 7298
  Vector type: Mammalian Expression
Growth in bacteria
  Bacterial resistance: Ampicillin, 100 μg/mL
  Growth temperature: 37°C
  Growth strain: DH5alpha
  Copy number: Unknown
Gene/Insert
  Gene/Insert name: JAM1 (alt name: F11R)
  Species: H. sapiens (human)
  Entrez Gene: F11R (a.k.a. CD321, JAM, JAM1, JAMA, JCAM, KAT, PAM-1)
  Promoter: CMV
  Tag / fusion protein: ratCD4d3+4 (C terminal on insert); biotinylation peptide (C terminal on insert)
  Cloning method: Restriction Enzyme; 5′ cloning site NotI (not destroyed); 3′ cloning site AscI (not destroyed)
  Sequencing primers: 5′ CMW fwd
Resource information
  A portion of this plasmid was derived from a plasmid made by: pTT3 was obtained from Yves Durocher, National Research Council of Canada-Biotechnology Research Institute
Terms and licenses: Academic/Nonprofit Terms; Industry Terms: Not Available to Industry
How to cite: JAM1-CD4d3+4-bio was a gift from Gavin Wright (Addgene plasmid # 73110 ; http://n2t.net/addgene:73110 ; RRID:Addgene_73110)
