[The description below was written by a language model from this plasmid's Addgene catalogue record and pLannotate feature annotations shown in this document.]
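Description:
JAM1-CD4d3+4-bio is a mammalian expression plasmid of about 7.3 kb built on the pTT3 backbone, designed to produce a soluble recombinant form of the human erythrocyte surface protein JAM1 (F11R, also called JAM-A or CD321). In bacteria it is maintained through a high-copy ColE1/pUC-type origin and selected with ampicillin via the β-lactamase gene. The backbone also carries a fragment of the Epstein-Barr virus oriP, which supports episomal persistence and higher yields in cells that supply EBNA1. Remnants of lac regulatory sequences are also annotated but have no evident role in expression.

Expression is driven by the CMV immediate-early enhancer and promoter, followed by adenovirus-derived leader and splice sequences and a chimeric intron fragment, which generally improve transcript processing. One of these adenoviral stretches is annotated on the opposite strand as a terminal protein fragment, most likely an incidental match. The F11R fragment, inserted between NotI and AscI sites, is fused in frame at its C terminus to rat CD4 domains 3 and 4 and then, according to the catalogue record, to a biotinylation peptide that is not separately annotated in the feature table. A short fragment resembling a mouse immunoglobulin heavy chain signal sequence is annotated upstream of the insert. A rabbit β-globin polyadenylation signal terminates the transcript.

The CD4d3+4 tag provides a common antibody-recognisable handle, and the biotin acceptor peptide allows capture on streptavidin surfaces. The plasmid belongs to a collection of erythrocyte surface protein constructs associated with work identifying host receptors used by Plasmodium falciparum during erythrocyte invasion.
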