Features (pLannotate 1.2.2; 19 found; start..end, strand, type, name):
    659..714     +  polyA_signal   β-globin poly(A) signal: rabbit β-globin polyadenylation signal (Gil and Proudfoot, 1987)
   1228..2909    -  rep_origin     oriP (fragment): Epstein-Barr virus oriP replication origin (Yates et al., 2000)
   3036..3140    +  promoter       AmpR promoter: bla
   3141..4001    +  CDS            AmpR: β-lactamase; bla; confers resistance to ampicillin, carbenicillin, and related antibiotics
   4172..4760    +  rep_origin     ori: high-copy-number ColE1/pMB1/pBR322/pUC origin of replication
   4943..5035    +  CDS            lacI (fragment): lac repressor; lacI; The lac repressor binds to the lac operator to inhibit transcription in E. coli. This inhibition can be relieved by adding lactose or isopropyl-β-D-thiogalactopyranoside (IPTG).
   5048..5069    +  protein_bind   CAP binding site: CAP binding activates transcription in the presence of cAMP. E. coli catabolite activator protein
   5084..5114    +  promoter       lac promoter: promoter for the E. coli lac operon
   5122..5138    +  protein_bind   lac operator: The lac repressor binds to the lac operator to inhibit transcription in E. coli. This inhibition can be relieved by adding lactose or isopropyl-β-D-thiogalactopyranoside (IPTG). lac repressor encoded by lacI
   5208..5224    +  promoter       tet promoter (fragment): E. coli promoter for tetracycline efflux protein gene
   5234..5259    -  CDS            bla(M) (fragment): β-lactamase lacking the signal sequence; bla(M); allows cytosolic expression of β-lactamase
   5433..5812    +  enhancer       CMV enhancer: human cytomegalovirus immediate early enhancer
   5814..6013    +  promoter       CMV promoter: human cytomegalovirus (CMV) immediate early promoter
   6081..6119    +  misc_feature   Ad SA (fragment): adenovirus major late transcript splice acceptor (Friedrich and Soriano, 1991)
   6152..6361    -  CDS            PTP (fragment): TERM_ADE02 - Experimental evidence at protein level: Swiss-Prot protein existence level 1. Protein covalently bound to the viral DNA that acts as a primer for viral genomic replication by DNA strand displacement. Assembles on the viral origin of replication in an initiation complex with viral polymerase, DBP, host NFIA and host POU2F1/OCT1. During initiation, the polymerase covalently couples the first dCTP with Ser- 580 of pTP. The terminal protein stimulates the template activity over 20 fold compared to protein-free templates. Neo-synthesized viral genomes are linked to two preterminal prot
   6392..6481    +  intron         chimeric intron (fragment): chimera between introns from adenovirus and immunoglobulin heavy chain genes
   6500..6546    +  CDS            IgH signal sequence (fragment): signal sequence from the mouse immunoglobulin heavy chain variable region
   6577..7290    +  CDS            F11R (fragment): JAM1_HUMAN - Also known as JAM1, JCAM. Experimental evidence at protein level: Swiss-Prot protein existence level 1. (Microbial infection) Acts as a receptor for Human Rotavirus strain Wa. From Homo sapiens (Human).
   7291..553     +  CDS            Cd4 (fragment) (across the origin): CD4_RAT - Experimental evidence at protein level: Swiss-Prot protein existence level 1. Integral membrane glycoprotein that plays an essential role in the immune response and serves multiple functions in responses against both external and internal offenses. In T-cells, functions primarily as a coreceptor for MHC class II molecule:peptide complex. The antigens presented by class II peptides are derived from extracellular proteins while class I peptides are derived from cytosolic proteins. Interacts simultaneously with the T-cell receptor (TCR) and the MHC class II presented by antigen presenti
>Addgene plasmid #73110 | JAM1-CD4d3+4-bio | depositor full sequence | sequence record 136993 | JAM1-CD4d3+4-bio sequence 7298 bps
GTCGACCTCCATCACGGCCTATAAGAGTGAGGGGGAGTCAGCGGAGTTCTCCTTCCCACTCAACCTTGGA
GAGGAAAGCCTGCAGGGAGAGTTGAGATGGAAGGCAGAGAAGGCTCCTTCTTCCCAGTCCTGGATCACCT
TCTCCCTAAAGAACCAAAAGGTGTCTGTGCAGAAGTCTACTAGCAACCCCAAGTTCCAGCTGTCCGAAAC
GCTCCCACTCACCCTTCAGATACCCCAGGTCTCCCTTCAGTTTGCTGGTTCTGGCAACCTGACCCTGACT
CTGGACAGAGGGATACTGTATCAGGAAGTGAACCTGGTGGTGATGAAAGTGACTCAGCCCGACAGCAACA
CTTTGACCTGTGAGGTGATGGGACCCACCTCACCCAAGATGAGACTGATCTTGAAGCAGGAGAATCAGGA
GGCCAGGGTCTCCAGGCAGGAGAAAGTGATTCAAGTGCAGGCCCCTGAAGCAGGGGTGTGGCAATGTCTA
CTGAGTGAAGGTGAAGAGGTCAAGATGGACTCCAAGATCCAGGTTTTATCCAAAGGGTTGAATTCCGGAT
CACTGCATCATATTCTGGATGCACAGAAAATGGTGTGGAATCATCGTTAAGTCTAGACACGTGATTAATT
AAGGATCCCCCGACCTCGACCTCTGGCTAATAAAGGAAATTTATTTTCATTGCAATAGTGTGTTGGAATT
TTTTGTGTCTCTCACTCGGAAGGACATATGGGAGGGCAAATCATTTGGTCGAGATCCCTCGGAGATCTCT
AGCTAGAGGATCGATCCCCGCCCCGGACGAACTAAACCTGACTACGACATCTCTGCCCCTTCTTCGCGGG
GCAGTGCATGTAATCCCTTCAGTTGGTTGGTACAACTTGCCAACTGGGCCCTGTTCCACATGTGACACGG
GGGGGGACCAAACACAAAGGGGTTCTCTGACTGTAGTTGACATCCTTATAAATGGATGTGCACATTTGCC
AACACTGAGTGGCTTTCATCCTGGAGCAGACTTTGCAGTCTGTGGACTGCAACACAACATTGCCTTTATG
TGTAACTCTTGGCTGAAGCTCTTACACCAATGCTGGGGGACATGTACCTCCCAGGGGCCCAGGAAGACTA
CGGGAGGCTACACCAACGTCAATCAGAGGGGCCTGTGTAGCTACCGATAAGCGGACCCTCAAGAGGGCAT
TAGCAATAGTGTTTATAAGGCCCCCTTGTTAACCCTAAACGGGTAGCATATGCTTCCCGGGTAGTAGTAT
ATACTATCCAGACTAACCCTAATTCAATAGCATATGTTACCCAACGGGAAGCATATGCTATCGAATTAGG
GTTAGTAAAAGGGTCCTAAGGAACAGCGATATCTCCCACCCCATGAGCTGTCACGGTTTTATTTACATGG
GGTCAGGATTCCACGAGGGTAGTGAACCATTTTAGTCACAAGGGCAGTGGCTGAAGATCAAGGAGCGGGC
AGTGAACTCTCCTGAATCTTCGCCTGCTTCTTCATTCTCCTTCGTTTAGCTAATAGAATAACTGCTGAGT
TGTGAACAGTAAGGTGTATGTGAGGTGCTCGAAAACAAGGTTTCAGGTGACGCCCCCAGAATAAAATTTG
GACGGGGGGTTCAGTGGTGGCATTGTGCTATGACACCAATATAACCCTCACAAACCCCTTGGGCAATAAA
TACTAGTGTAGGAATGAAACATTCTGAATATCTTTAACAATAGAAATCCATGGGGTGGGGACAAGCCGTA
AAGACTGGATGTCCATCTCACACGAATTTATGGCTATGGGCAACACATAATCCTAGTGCAATATGATACT
GGGGTTATTAAGATGTGTCCCAGGCAGGGACCAAGACAGGTGAACCATGTTGTTACACTCTATTTGTAAC
AAGGGGAAAGAGAGTGGACGCCGACAGCAGCGGACTCCACTGGTTGTCTCTAACACCCCCGAAAATTAAA
CGGGGCTCCACGCCAATGGGGCCCATAAACAAAGACAAGTGGCCACTCTTTTTTTTGAAATTGTGGAGTG
GGGGCACGCGTCAGCCCCCACACGCCGCCCTGCGGTTTTGGACTGTAAAATAAGGGTGTAATAACTTGGC
TGATTGTAACCCCGCTAACCACTGCGGTCAAACCACTTGCCCACAAAACCACTAATGGCACCCCGGGGAA
TACCTGCATAAGTAGGTGGGCGGGCCAAGATAGGGGCGCGATTGCTGCGATCTGGAGGACAAATTACACA
CACTTGCGCCTGAGCGCCAAGCACAGGGTTGTTGGTCCTCATATTCACGAGGTCGCTGAGAGCACGGTGG
GCTAATGTTGCCATGGGTAGCATATACTACCCAAATATCTGGATAGCATATGCTATCCTAATCTATATCT
GGGTAGCATAGGCTATCCTAATCTATATCTGGGTAGCATATGCTATCCTAATCTATATCTGGGTAGTATA
TGCTATCCTAATTTATATCTGGGTAGCATAGGCTATCCTAATCTATATCTGGGTAGCATATGCTATCCTA
ATCTATATCTGGGTAGTATATGCTATCCTAATCTGTATCCGGGTAGCATATGCTATCCTAATAGAGATTA
GGGTAGTATATGCTATCCTAATTTATATCTGGGTAGCATATACTACCCAAATATCTGGATAGCATATGCT
ATCCTAATCTATATCTGGGTAGCATATGCTATCCTAATCTATATCTGGGTAGCATAGGCTATCCTAATCT
ATATCTGGGTAGCATATGCTATCCTAATCTATATCTGGGTAGTATATGCTATCCTAATTTATATCTGGGT
AGCATAGGCTATCCTAATCTATATCTGGGTAGCATATGCTATCCTAATCTATATCTGGGTAGTATATGCT
ATCCTAATCTGTATCCGGGTAGCATATGCTATCCTCATGATAAGCTGTCAAACATGAGAATTTTCTTGAA
GACGAAAGGGCCTCGTGATACGCCTATTTTTATAGGTTAATGTCATGATAATAATGGTTTCTTAGACGTC
AGGTGGCACTTTTCGGGGAAATGTGCGCGGAACCCCTATTTGTTTATTTTTCTAAATACATTCAAATATG
TATCCGCTCATGAGACAATAACCCTGATAAATGCTTCAATAATATTGAAAAAGGAAGAGTATGAGTATTC
AACATTTCCGTGTCGCCCTTATTCCCTTTTTTGCGGCATTTTGCCTTCCTGTTTTTGCTCACCCAGAAAC
GCTGGTGAAAGTAAAAGATGCTGAAGATCAGTTGGGTGCACGAGTGGGTTACATCGAACTGGATCTCAAC
AGCGGTAAGATCCTTGAGAGTTTTCGCCCCGAAGAACGTTTTCCAATGATGAGCACTTTTAAAGTTCTGC
TATGTGGCGCGGTATTATCCCGTGTTGACGCCGGGCAAGAGCAACTCGGTCGCCGCATACACTATTCTCA
GAATGACTTGGTTGAGTACTCACCAGTCACAGAAAAGCATCTTACGGATGGCATGACAGTAAGAGAATTA
TGCAGTGCTGCCATAACCATGAGTGATAACACTGCGGCCAACTTACTTCTGACAACGATCGGAGGACCGA
AGGAGCTAACCGCTTTTTTGCACAACATGGGGGATCATGTAACTCGCCTTGATCGTTGGGAACCGGAGCT
GAATGAAGCCATACCAAACGACGAGCGTGACACCACGATGCCTGCAGCAATGGCAACAACGTTGCGCAAA
CTATTAACTGGCGAACTACTTACTCTAGCTTCCCGGCAACAATTAATAGACTGGATGGAGGCGGATAAAG
TTGCAGGACCACTTCTGCGCTCGGCCCTTCCGGCTGGCTGGTTTATTGCTGATAAATCTGGAGCCGGTGA
GCGTGGGTCTCGCGGTATCATTGCAGCACTGGGGCCAGATGGTAAGCCCTCCCGTATCGTAGTTATCTAC
ACGACGGGGAGTCAGGCAACTATGGATGAACGAAATAGACAGATCGCTGAGATAGGTGCCTCACTGATTA
AGCATTGGTAACTGTCAGACCAAGTTTACTCATATATACTTTAGATTGATTTAAAACTTCATTTTTAATT
TAAAAGGATCTAGGTGAAGATCCTTTTTGATAATCTCATGACCAAAATCCCTTAACGTGAGTTTTCGTTC
CACTGAGCGTCAGACCCCGTAGAAAAGATCAAAGGATCTTCTTGAGATCCTTTTTTTCTGCGCGTAATCT
GCTGCTTGCAAACAAAAAAACCACCGCTACCAGCGGTGGTTTGTTTGCCGGATCAAGAGCTACCAACTCT
TTTTCCGAAGGTAACTGGCTTCAGCAGAGCGCAGATACCAAATACTGTTCTTCTAGTGTAGCCGTAGTTA
GGCCACCACTTCAAGAACTCTGTAGCACCGCCTACATACCTCGCTCTGCTAATCCTGTTACCAGTGGCTG
CTGCCAGTGGCGATAAGTCGTGTCTTACCGGGTTGGACTCAAGACGATAGTTACCGGATAAGGCGCAGCG
GTCGGGCTGAACGGGGGGTTCGTGCACACAGCCCAGCTTGGAGCGAACGACCTACACCGAACTGAGATAC
CTACAGCGTGAGCTATGAGAAAGCGCCACGCTTCCCGAAGGGAGAAAGGCGGACAGGTATCCGGTAAGCG
GCAGGGTCGGAACAGGAGAGCGCACGAGGGAGCTTCCAGGGGGAAACGCCTGGTATCTTTATAGTCCTGT
CGGGTTTCGCCACCTCTGACTTGAGCGTCGATTTTTGTGATGCTCGTCAGGGGGGCGGAGCCTATGGAAA
AACGCCAGCAACGCGGCCTTTTTACGGTTCCTGGCCTTTTGCTGGCCTTTTGCTCACATGTTCTTTCCTG
CGTTATCCCCTGATTCTGTGGATAACCGTATTACCGCCTTTGAGTGAGCTGATACCGCTCGCCGCAGCCG
AACGACCGAGCGCAGCGAGTCAGTGAGCGAGGAAGCGGAAGAGCGCCCAATACGCAAACCGCCTCTCCCC
GCGCGTTGGCCGATTCATTAATGCAGCTGGCACGACAGGTTTCCCGACTGGAAAGCGGGCAGTGAGCGCA
ACGCAATTAATGTGAGTTAGCTCACTCATTAGGCACCCCAGGCTTTACACTTTATGCTTCCGGCTCGTAT
GTTGTGTGGAATTGTGAGCGGATAACAATTTCACACAGGAAACAGCTATGACCATGATTACGCCAAGCTC
TAGCTAGAGGTCGACCAATTCTCATGTTTGACAGCTTATCATCGCAGATCCGGGCAACGTTGTTGCCATT
GCTGCAGGCGCAGAACTGGTAGGTATGGAAGATCTATACATTGAATCAATATTGGCAATTAGCCATATTA
GTCATTGGTTATATAGCATAAATCAATATTGGCTATTGGCCATTGCATACGTTGTATCTATATCATAATA
TGTACATTTATATTGGCTCATGTCCAATATGACCGCCATGTTGACATTGATTATTGACTAGTTATTAATA
GTAATCAATTACGGGGTCATTAGTTCATAGCCCATATATGGAGTTCCGCGTTACATAACTTACGGTAAAT
GGCCCGCCTGGCTGACCGCCCAACGACCCCCGCCCATTGACGTCAATAATGACGTATGTTCCCATAGTAA
CGCCAATAGGGACTTTCCATTGACGTCAATGGGTGGAGTATTTACGGTAAACTGCCCACTTGGCAGTACA
TCAAGTGTATCATATGCCAAGTCCGCCCCCTATTGACGTCAATGACGGTAAATGGCCCGCCTGGCATTAT
GCCCAGTACATGACCTTACGGGACTTTCCTACTTGGCAGTACATCTACGTATTAGTCATCGCTATTACCA
TGGTGATGCGGTTTTGGCAGTACACCAATGGGCGTGGATAGCGGTTTGACTCACGGGGATTTCCAAGTCT
CCACCCCATTGACGTCAATGGGAGTTTGTTTTGGCACCAAAATCAACGGGACTTTCCAAAATGTCGTAAT
AACCCCGCCCCGTTGACGCAAATGGGCGGTAGGCGTGTACGGTGGGAGGTCTATATAAGCAGAGCTCGTT
TAGTGAACCGTCAGATCCTCACTCTCTTCCGCATCGCTGTCTGCGAGGGCCAGCTGTTGGGCTCGCGGTT
GAGGACAAACTCTTCGCGGTCTTTCCAGTACTCTTGGATCGGAAACCCGTCGGCCTCCGAACGGTACTCC
GCCACCGAGGGACCTGAGCGAGTCCGCATCGACCGGATCGGAAAACCTCTCGAGAAAGGCGTCTAACCAG
TCACAGTCGCAAGGTAGGCTGAGCACCGTGGCGGGCGGCAGCGGGTGGCGGTCGGGGTTGTTTCTGGCGG
AGGTGCTGCTGATGATGTAATTAAAGTAGGCGGTCTTGAGACGGCGGATGGTCGAGGTGAGGTGTGGCAG
GCTTGAGATCCAGCTGTTGGGGTGAGTACTCCCTCTCAAAAGCGGGCATTACTTCTGCGCTAAGATTGTC
AGTTTCCAAAAACGAGGAGGATTTGATATTCACCTGGCCCGATCTGGCCATACACTTGAGTGACAATGAC
ATCCACTTTGCCTTTCTCTCCACAGGTGTCCACTCCCAGGTCCAAGTTTAAACTGCGGCCGCCACCATGG
GCACAAAGGCCCAGGTGGAGCGGAAGCTGCTGTGCCTGTTCATCCTGGCCATCCTGCTGTGTAGCCTGGC
CCTGGGCAGCGTGACCGTGCACAGCAGCGAGCCCGAAGTGCGGATCCCCGAGAACAACCCCGTGAAGCTG
TCCTGCGCCTACAGCGGCTTCAGCAGCCCCAGAGTCGAGTGGAAGTTCGACCAGGGCGACACCACCCGGC
TCGTGTGCTACAACAACAAGATCACCGCCAGCTACGAGGACAGAGTGACCTTCCTGCCCACCGGCATCAC
CTTCAAGAGCGTGACCCGGGAGGATACCGGCACCTACACCTGTATGGTGTCCGAGGAAGGCGGCAACAGC
TACGGCGAAGTGAAAGTGAAGCTGATCGTGCTGGTGCCCCCCAGCAAGCCCACCGTGAACATCCCCAGCA
GCGCCACCATCGGCAACAGAGCCGTGCTGACCTGTAGCGAGCAGGACGGCAGCCCTCCTAGCGAGTACAC
CTGGTTCAAGGACGGCATCGTGATGCCCACCAACCCCAAGAGCACCCGGGCCTTCAGCAATAGCAGCTAC
GTGCTGAACCCCACCACCGGCGAGCTGGTGTTCGATCCCCTGAGCGCCAGCGATACCGGCGAGTACAGCT
GCGAGGCCAGAAACGGCTACGGCACCCCCATGACCAGCAACGCCGTGCGGATGGAAGCCGTGGAGAGAAA
CGTGGGCGTGGGCGCGCC
