>Addgene plasmid #73110 | JAM1-CD4d3+4-bio | addgene partial sequence | sequence record 140392 | rb_glob_PA_term-R 5'-CCCATATGTCCTTCCGAGTG-3'
AATTTCCTTTATTAGCCAGAGGTCGAGGTCGGGGGATCCTTAATTAATCACGTGTCTAGACTTAACGATG
ATTCCACACCATTTTCTGTGCATCCAGAATATGATGCAGTGATCCGGAATTCAACCCTTTGGATAAAACC
TGGATCTTGGAGTCCATCTTGACCTCTTCACCTTCACTCAGTAGACATTGCCACACCCCTGCTTCAGGGG
CCTGCACTTGAATCACTTTCTCCTGCCTGGAGACCCTGGCCTCCTGATTCTCCTGCTTCAAGATCAGTCT
CATCTTGGGTGAGGTGGGTCCCATCACCTCACAGGTCAAAGTGTTGCTGTCGGGCTGAGTCACTTTCATC
ACCACCAGGTTCACTTCCTGATACAGTATCCCTCTGTCCAGAGTCAGGGTCAGGTTGCCAGAACCAGCAA
ACTGAAGGGAGACCTGGGGTATCTGAAGGGTGAGTGGGAGCGTTTCGGACAGCTGGAACTTGGGGTTGCT
AGTAGACTTCTGCACAGACACCTTTTGGTTCTTTAGGGAGAAGGTGATCCAGGACTGGGAAGAAGGAGCC
TTCTCTGCCTTCCATCTCAACTCTCCCTGCAGGCTTTCCTCTCCAAGGTTGAGTGGGAAGGAGAACTCCG
CTGACTCCCCCTCACTCTTATAGGCCGTGATGGAGGTCGACGGCGCGCCCACGCCCACGTTTCTCTCCAC
GGCTTCCATCCGCACGGCGTTGCTGGTCATGGGGGTGCCGTAGCCGTTTCTGGCCTCGCAGCTGTACTCG
CCGGTATCGCTGGCGCTCAGGGGATCGAACACCAGCTCGCCGGTGGTGG
