>Addgene plasmid #73110 | JAM1-CD4d3+4-bio | addgene partial sequence | sequence record 140769 | pMT2-F 5'-TTGCCTTTCTCTCCACAGGT-3'
AAGGCCCAGGTGGAGCGGAAGCTGCTGTGCCTGTTCATCCTGGCCATCCTGCTGTGTAGCCTGGCCCTGG
GCAGCGTGACCGTGCACAGCAGCGAGCCCGAAGTGCGGATCCCCGAGAACAACCCCGTGAAGCTGTCCTG
CGCCTACAGCGGCTTCAGCAGCCCCAGAGTCGAGTGGAAGTTCGACCAGGGCGACACCACCCGGCTCGTG
TGCTACAACAACAAGATCACCGCCAGCTACGAGGACAGAGTGACCTTCCTGCCCACCGGCATCACCTTCA
AGAGCGTGACCCGGGAGGATACCGGCACCTACACCTGTATGGTGTCCGAGGAAGGCGGCAACAGCTACGG
CGAAGTGAAAGTGAAGCTGATCGTGCTGGTGCCCCCCAGCAAGCCCACCGTGAACATCCCCAGCAGCGCC
ACCATCGGCAACAGAGCCGTGCTGACCTGTAGCGAGCAGGACGGCAGCCCTCCTAGCGAGTACACCTGGT
TCAAGGACGGCATCGTGATGCCCACCAACCCCAAGAGCACCCGGGCCTTCAGCAATAGCAGCTACGTGCT
GAACCCCACCACCGGCGAGCTGGTGTTCGATCCCCTGAGCGCCAGCGATACCGGCGAGTACAGCTGCGAG
GCCAGAAACGGCTACGGCACCCCCATGACCAGCAACGCCGTGCGGATGGAAGCCGTGGAGAGAAACGTGG
GCGTGGGCGCGCCGTCGACCTCCATCACGGCCTATAAGAGTGAGG
